>Addgene plasmid #34600 | pMIR-Report-Luc-KLF4-K5S-Mt206B | addgene partial sequence | sequence record 42727 | LucNrev 5'-CCTTATGCAGTTGCTCTCC-3'
GGGCCTTTCTTTATGTTTTTGGCGTCTTCCATGGTGGATCCACGGTTCACTAAACCAGCTCTGCTTATAT
AGACCTCCCACCGTACACGCCTACCGCCCATTTGCGTCAATGGGGCGGAGTTGTTACGACATTTTGGAAA
GTCCCGTTGATTTTGGTGCCAAAACAAACTCCCATTGACGTCAATGGGGTGGAGACTTGGAAATCCCCGT
GAGTCAAACCGCTATCCACGCCCATTGATGTACTGCCAAAACCGCATCACCATGGTAATAGCGATGACTA
ATACGTAGATGTACTGCCAAGTAGGAAAGTCCCATAAGGTCATGTACTGGGCATAATGCCAGGCGGGCCA
TTTACCGTCATTGACGTCAATAGGGGGCGTACTTGGCATATGATACACTTGATGTACTGCCAAGTGGGCA
GTTTACCGTAAATACTCCACCCATTGACGTCAATGGAAAGTCCCTATTGGCGTTACTATGGGAACATACG
TCATTATTGACGTCAATGGGCGGGGGTCGTTGGGCGGTCAGCCAGGCGGGCCATTTACCGTAAGTTATGT
AACGCGGAACTCCATATATGGGCTATGAACTAATGACCCCGTAATTGATTACTATTAATAACTAAGATCT
GGTACCTTGAATTCATGCTTCTCCTCCCTTTAGTGAGGGTAATTCTCTCTCTCTCCCTATAGTGAGTCGT
ATTAATTCCTTCTCTTCTATAGTGTCACCTAAATCGTTGCAATTCGTAATCATGTCATAGCTGTTTCCTG
TGTGAAATTGTTATCCGCTCACAATTCCACACAACATACGAGCCGGAAGCATAAAGTGTAAAGCCTGGGG
TGCCTAATGAGTGAGCTAACTCACATTAATTGCGTTGCGCTCACTGCCCCGCTTT
