>Addgene plasmid #34600 | pMIR-Report-Luc-KLF4-K5S-Mt206B | addgene partial sequence | sequence record 43199 | Luc-F 5'-CAGTCAAGTAACAACCGCGA-3'
TGTGTTTGTGGACGAAGTACCGAAAGGTCTTACCGGAAAACTCGACGCAAGAAAAATCAGAGAGATCCTC
ATAAAGGCCAAGAAGGGCGGAAAGTCCAAATTGCTCGAGTGATGAAAGCTGCGCACTAGTGAGGGAGCTC
ATAGGCCGGCATAGACGCGTGCGTGATATCATAGGTTTAATTCAGTATTTTTTACTTTTCACACTGTCTT
CCCGATGAGGGAAGGAGCCCAGCCAGAAAGCACTACAATCATGGTCAAGTTCCCAACTGAGTCATCTTGT
GAGTGGATAATCAGGAAAAATGAGGAATCCAAAAGACAAAAATCAAAGAACAGATGGGGTCTGTGACTGG
ATCTTCTATCTATCCAATTCTAAATCCGACTTGAATATTCCTGGACTTACAAAATGCCAAGGGGGTGACT
GGAAGTTGTGGATATCAGGGTATAAATTATATCCGTGAGTTGGGGGAGGGAAGACCAGAATTAAACAGTT
AAGCTTAATAAAGGATCTTTTATTTTCATTGGATCTGTGTGTTGGTTTTTTGTATGCGGCCGCTAGCTTG
GCACTGGCCGTCGTTTTACAACGTCGTGACTGGGAAAACCCTGGCGTTACCCAACTTAATCGCCTTGCAG
CACATCCCCCTTTCGCCAGCTGGCGTAATAGCGAAGAGGCCCGCACCGATCGCCCTTCCCAACAGTTGCG
CAGCCTGAATGGCGAATGGCGCCTGATGCGGTATTTTCTCCTTACGCATCTGTGCGGTATTTCACACCGC
ATATGGT
