[The description below was written by a language model from this plasmid's Addgene catalogue record.]
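Description:
pMIR-Report-Luc-KLF4-K5S-Mt206B is a mammalian luciferase reporter plasmid built on the commercial pMIR-Report-LUC backbone (about 6.5 kb before insertion), a vector designed for testing microRNA target sites. It is maintained in E. coli as a high-copy plasmid under ampicillin selection, and the record lists puromycin as the selectable marker for mammalian cells. Firefly luciferase expression is driven by the CMV promoter. Candidate regulatory sequences are placed in the reporter transcript so that any effect they have on translation or message stability is read out as a change in luciferase activity.

The insert is a 306 bp fragment of human KLF4 (also known as GKLF or EZF), designated the K5S region, which the depositor describes as a translational control element containing a miR-206 binding site. It was cloned into a PmeI site, which was destroyed at both junctions. In this Mt206B version, PCR-based mutagenesis altered two positions in the sequence complementary to the miR-206 seed, which is expected to disrupt pairing with the microRNA. The depositor reports that the final construct was confirmed by sequencing.

The depositor calls the plasmid a translation reporter. It presumably serves as the binding-site mutant control alongside a corresponding wild-type K5S reporter, so that miR-206-dependent changes in luciferase output can be attributed to direct interaction with this site. The associated study concerns a KLF4–miR-206 feedback loop in which the microRNA can promote or inhibit translation depending on cell context. No feature table was supplied, so the exact position and orientation of the insert relative to the luciferase coding sequence are not stated.
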