Addgene plasmid #34600: pMIR-Report-Luc-KLF4-K5S-Mt206B
Depositing lab: Michael Ruppert. Depositing organization: West Virginia University and School of Medicine. Publication: A KLF4-miRNA-206 autoregulatory feedback loop can promote or inhibit protein translation depending upon cell context. Lin CC, Liu LZ, Addison JB, Wonderlin WF, Ivanov AV, Ruppert JM. Mol Cell Biol. 2011 Jun;31(12):2513-27. Epub 2011 Apr 25. 10.1128/MCB.01189-10 PubMed 21518959.
Backbone
  Vector backbone: pMIR-Report-LUC
  Backbone manufacturer: Ambion
  Backbone size w/o insert (bp): 6470
  Vector type: Mammalian Expression, Luciferase
  Selectable markers: Puromycin
Growth in bacteria
  Bacterial resistance: Ampicillin, 100 μg/mL
  Growth temperature: 37°C
  Growth strain: XL1 Blue
  Copy number: High Copy
Gene/Insert
  Gene/Insert name: KLF4 (alt names: GKLF; EZF)
  Species: H. sapiens (human)
  Insert size (bp): 306
  Mutation: The KLF4 K5S region was mutated at the miR-206 binding site: the seed binding region was mutated from CATTCC to CTATCC.
  GenBank ID: AF105036
  Entrez Gene: KLF4 (a.k.a. EZF, GKLF)
  Promoter: CMV
  Cloning method: Restriction Enzyme; 5′ cloning site PmeI (destroyed during cloning); 3′ cloning site PmeI (destroyed during cloning)
  Sequencing primers: 5′ use KLF4 or firefly luciferase internal primers; 3′ use KLF4 or firefly luciferase internal primers
Terms and licenses: Academic/Nonprofit Terms; Industry Terms: Not Available to Industry
Depositor comments: This is a translation reporter. PCR primers were used to introduce mutations at the microRNA seed binding region of the K5S translational control element. The final constructs was confirmed by sequence analysis.
How to cite: pMIR-Report-Luc-KLF4-K5S-Mt206B was a gift from Michael Ruppert (Addgene plasmid # 34600 ; http://n2t.net/addgene:34600 ; RRID:Addgene_34600)
